>Addgene plasmid #182233 | pCSC-ASCL1-IRES-GFP-T2A-Sox11 | addgene full sequence | sequence record 357468 | Addgene NGS Result
GACGGATCGGGAGATCTCCCGATCCCCTATGGTGCACTCTCAGTACAATCTGCTCTGATGCCGCATAGTT
AAGCCAGTATCTGCTCCCTGCTTGTGTGTTGGAGGTCGCTGAGTAGTGCGCGAGCAAAATTTAAGCTACA
ACAAGGCAAGGCTTGACCGACAATTGCATGAAGAATCTGCTTAGGGTTAGGCGTTTTGCGCTGCTTCGCG
ATGTACGGGCCAGATATACGCGTTGACATTGATTATTGACTAGTTATTAATAGTAATCAATTACGGGGTC
ATTAGTTCATAGCCCATATATGGAGTTCCGCGTTACATAACTTACGGTAAATGGCCCGCCTGGCTGACCG
CCCAACGACCCCCGCCCATTGACGTCAATAATGACGTATGTTCCCATAGTAACGCCAATAGGGACTTTCC
ATTGACGTCAATGGGTGGAGTATTTACGGTAAACTGCCCACTTGGCAGTACATCAAGTGTATCATATGCC
AAGTACGCCCCCTATTGACGTCAATGACGGTAAATGGCCCGCCTGGCATTATGCCCAGTACATGACCTTA
TGGGACTTTCCTACTTGGCAGTACATCTACGTATTAGTCATCGCTATTACCATGGTGATGCGGTTTTGGC
AGTACATCAATGGGCGTGGATAGCGGTTTGACTCACGGGGATTTCCAAGTCTCCACCCCATTGACGTCAA
TGGGAGTTTGTTTTGGCACCAAAATCAACGGGACTTTCCAAAATGTCGTAACAACTCCGCCCCATTGACG
CAAATGGGCGGTAGGCGTGTACGGTGGGAGGTCTATATAAGCAGCGCGTTTTGCCTGTACTGGGTCTCTC
TGGTTAGACCAGATCTGAGCCTGGGAGCTCTCTGGCTAACTAGGGAACCCACTGCTTAAGCCTCAATAAA
GCTTGCCTTGAGTGCTTCAAGTAGTGTGTGCCCGTCTGTTGTGTGACTCTGGTAACTAGAGATCCCTCAG
ACCCTTTTAGTCAGTGTGGAAAATCTCTAGCAGTGGCGCCCGAACAGGGACTTGAAAGCGAAAGGGAAAC
CAGAGGAGCTCTCTCGACGCAGGACTCGGCTTGCTGAAGCGCGCACGGCAAGAGGCGAGGGGCGGCGACT
GGTGAGTACGCCAAAAATTTTGACTAGCGGAGGCTAGAAGGAGAGAGATGGGTGCGAGAGCGTCAGTATT
AAGCGGGGGAGAATTAGATCGCGATGGGAAAAAATTCGGTTAAGGCCAGGGGGAAAGAAAAAATATAAAT
TAAAACATATAGTATGGGCAAGCAGGGAGCTAGAACGATTCGCAGTTAATCCTGGCCTGTTAGAAACATC
AGAAGGCTGTAGACAAATACTGGGACAGCTACAACCATCCCTTCAGACAGGATCAGAAGAACTTAGATCA
TTATATAATACAGTAGCAACCCTCTATTGTGTGCATCAAAGGATAGAGATAAAAGACACCAAGGAAGCTT
TAGACAAGATAGAGGAAGAGCAAAACAAAAGTAAGACCACCGCACAGCAAGCGGCCGCTGATCTTCAGAC
CTGGAGGAGGAGATATGAGGGACAATTGGAGAAGTGAATTATATAAATATAAAGTAGTAAAAATTGAACC
ATTAGGAGTAGCACCCACCAAGGCAAAGAGAAGAGTGGTGCAGAGAGAAAAAAGAGCAGTGGGAATAGGA
GCTTTGTTCCTTGGGTTCTTGGGAGCAGCAGGAAGCACTATGGGCGCAGCGTCAATGACGCTGACGGTAC
AGGCCAGACAATTATTGTCTGGTATAGTGCAGCAGCAGAACAATTTGCTGAGGGCTATTGAGGCGCAACA
GCATCTGTTGCAACTCACAGTCTGGGGCATCAAGCAGCTCCAGGCAAGAATCCTGGCTGTGGAAAGATAC
CTAAAGGATCAACAGCTCCTGGGGATTTGGGGTTGCTCTGGAAAACTCATTTGCACCACTGCTGTGCCTT
GGAATGCTAGTTGGAGTAATAAATCTCTGGAACAGATTTGGAATCACACGACCTGGATGGAGTGGGACAG
AGAAATTAACAATTACACAAGCTTAATACACTCCTTAATTGAAGAATCGCAAAACCAGCAAGAAAAGAAT
GAACAAGAATTATTGGAATTAGATAAATGGGCAAGTTTGTGGAATTGGTTTAACATAACAAATTGGCTGT
GGTATATAAAATTATTCATAATGATAGTAGGAGGCTTGGTAGGTTTAAGAATAGTTTTTGCTGTACTTTC
TATAGTGAATAGAGTTAGGCAGGGATATTCACCATTATCGTTTCAGACCCACCTCCCAACCCCGAGGGGA
CCCGACAGGCCCGAAGGAATAGAAGAAGAAGGTGGAGAGAGAGACAGAGACAGATCCATTCGATTAGTGA
ACGGATCAACTTTTAAAAGAAAAGGGGGGATTGGGGGGTACAGTGCAGGGGAAAGAATAGTAGACATAAT
AGCAACAGACATACAAACTAAAGAATTACAAAAACAAATTACAAAATTCAAAATTTTATCGATAAGCTTG
GGAGTTCCGCGTTACATAACTTACGGTAAATGGCCCGCCTGGCTGACCGCCCAACGACCCCCGCCCATTG
ACGTCAATAATGACGTATGTTCCCATAGTAACGCCAATAGGGACTTTCCATTGACGTCAATGGGTGGAGT
ATTTACGGTAAACTGCCCACTTGGCAGTACATCAAGTGTATCATATGCCAAGTACGCCCCCTATTGACGT
CAATGACGGTAAATGGCCCGCCTGGCATTATGCCCAGTACATGACCTTATGGGACTTTCCTACTTGGCAG
TACATCTACGTATTAGTCATCGCTATTACCATGGTGATGCGGTTTTGGCAGTACATCAATGGGCGTGGAT
AGCGGTTTGACTCACGGGGATTTCCAAGTCTCCACCCCATTGACGTCAATGGGAGTTTGTTTTGGCACCA
AAATCAACGGGACTTTCCAAAATGTCGTAACAACTCCGCCCCATTGACGCAAATGGGCGGTAGGCGTGTA
CGGTGGGAGGTCTATATAAGCAGAGCTCGTTTAGTGAACCGTCAGATCGCCTGGAGACGCCATCCACGCT
GTTTTGACCTCCATAGAAGACACCGACTCTAGAGGATCCACCGGTGCCACCATGGAAAGCTCTGCCAAGA
TGGAGAGCGGCGGCGCCGGCCAGCAGCCCCAGCCGCAGCCCCAGCAGCCCTTCCTGCCGCCCGCAGCCTG
TTTCTTTGCCACGGCCGCAGCCGCGGCGGCCGCAGCCGCCGCAGCGGCAGCGCAGAGCGCGCAGCAGCAG
CAGCAGCAGCAGCAGCAGCAGCAGCAGGCGCCGCAGCTGAGACCGGCGGCCGACGGCCAGCCCTCAGGGG
GCGGTCACAAGTCAGCGCCCAAGCAAGTCAAGCGACAGCGCTCGTCTTCGCCCGAACTGATGCGCTGCAA
ACGCCGGCTCAACTTCAGCGGCTTTGGCTACAGCCTGCCGCAGCAGCAGCCGGCCGCCGTGGCGCGCCGC
AACGAGCGCGAGCGCAACCGCGTCAAGTTGGTCAACCTGGGCTTTGCCACCCTTCGGGAGCACGTCCCCA
ACGGCGCGGCCAACAAGAAGATGAGTAAGGTGGAGACACTGCGCTCGGCGGTCGAGTACATCCGCGCGCT
GCAGCAGCTGCTGGACGAGCATGACGCGGTGAGCGCCGCCTTCCAGGCAGGCGTCCTGTCGCCCACCATC
TCCCCCAACTACTCCAACGACTTGAACTCCATGGCCGGCTCGCCGGTCTCATCCTACTCGTCGGACGAGG
GCTCTTACGACCCGCTCAGCCCCGAGGAGCAGGAGCTTCTCGACTTCACCAACTGGTTCTGATATCGTTA
CTGGCCGAAGCCGCTTGGAATAAGGCCGGTGTGCGTTTGTCTATATGTTATTTTCCACCATATTGCCGTC
TTTTGGCAATGTGAGGGCCCGGAAACCTGGCCCTGTCTTCTTGACGAGCATTCCTAGGGGTCTTTCCCCT
CTCGCCAAAGGAATGCAAGGTCTGTTGAATGTCGTGAAGGAAGCAGTTCCTCTGGAAGCTTCTTGAAGAC
AAACAACGTCTGTAGCGACCCTTTGCAGGCAGCGGAACCCCCCACCTGGCGACAGGTGCCTCTGCGGCCA
AAAGCCACGTGTATAAGATACACCTGCAAAGGCGGCACAACCCCAGTGCCACGTTGTGAGTTGGATAGTT
GTGGAAAGAGTCAAATGGCTCTCCTCAAGCGTATTCAACAAGGGGCTGAAGGATGCCCAGAAGGTACCCC
ATTGTATGGGATCTGATCTGGGGCCTCGGTGCACATGCTTTACATGTGTTTAGTCGAGGTTAAAAAACGT
CTAGGCCCCCCGAACCACGGGGACGTGGTTTTCCTTTGAAAAACACGATGATAATACCATGGTGAGCAAG
GGCGAGGAGCTGTTCACCGGGGTGGTGCCCATCCTGGTCGAGCTGGACGGCGACGTAAACGGCCACAAGT
TCAGCGTGTCCGGCGAGGGCGAGGGCGATGCCACCTACGGCAAGCTGACCCTGAAGTTCATCTGCACCAC
CGGCAAGCTGCCCGTGCCCTGGCCCACCCTCGTGACCACCCTGACCTACGGCGTGCAGTGCTTCAGCCGC
TACCCCGACCACATGAAGCAGCACGACTTCTTCAAGTCCGCCATGCCCGAAGGCTACGTCCAGGAGCGCA
CCATCTTCTTCAAGGACGACGGCAACTACAAGACCCGCGCCGAGGTGAAGTTCGAGGGCGACACCCTGGT
GAACCGCATCGAGCTGAAGGGCATCGACTTCAAGGAGGACGGCAACATCCTGGGGCACAAGCTGGAGTAC
AACTACAACAGCCACAACGTCTATATCATGGCCGACAAGCAGAAGAACGGCATCAAGGTGAACTTCAAGA
TCCGCCACAACATCGAGGACGGCAGCGTGCAGCTCGCCGACCACTACCAGCAGAACACCCCCATCGGCGA
CGGCCCCGTGCTGCTGCCCGACAACCACTACCTGAGCACCCAGTCCGCCCTGAGCAAAGACCCCAACGAG
AAGCGCGATCACATGGTCCTGCTGGAGTTCGTGACCGCCGCCGGGATCACTCTCGGCATGGACGAGCTGT
ACAAGTCCGGACTCAGATCCTACGAGGGGAGAGGAAGTCTTCTGACCTGCGGAGACGTCGAAGAGAATCC
TGGACCCGCTAGCGCTACCGGACTCAGATCCGCCACCATGGTGCAGCAGGCCGAGAGCTCGGAAGCCGAG
AGCAACCTGCCCCGGGACGCGCTGGACACCGAGGAGGGCGAGTTCATGGCGTGCAGCCCGGTGGCCCTGG
ACGAGAGCGACCCGGACTGGTGCAAGACGGCGTCGGGCCACATCAAACGGCCCATGAACGCCTTCATGGT
GTGGTCCAAGATCGAGCGCAGGAAGATCATGGAGCAGTCGCCCGACATGCACAACGCCGAGATCTCCAAG
AGGCTGGGCAAGCGCTGGAAGATGCTGAAGGACAGCGAGAAGATCCCGTTCATCAGGGAGGCGGAGCGCC
TGCGCCTCAAGCACATGGCTGATTATCCCGACTACAAGTACCGGCCGCGCAAAAAGCCCAAGACGGACCC
AGCGGCCAAGCCCAGCGCGGGCCAGAGCCCCGACAAGAGCGCGGCGGGCGCCAAGGCAGCCAAGGGCCCC
GGCAAGAAGTGCGCCAAGCTCAAGGCGCCTGCGGGCAAGGCGGGCGCGGGCAAGGCGGCGCAGCCGGGGG
ACTGCGCCGCGGGCAAGGCAGCCAAGTGCGTCTTCCTGGACGACGACGATGAAGACGACGACGAAGATGA
CGAGCTGCAGCTACGGCCCAAGCCGGACGCTGACGACGACGACGACGAGCCCGCGCACTCGCACCTGCTG
CCGCCGCCGACGCAGCAGCAACCCCCTCAGCTGCTGAGGCGCTACAGCGTGGCCAAGGTCCCCGCCAGCC
CCACGCTCAGCAGTGCCGCCGAGTCCCCCGAGGGCGCGAGCCTGTACGACGAAGTGCGCGCGGGCGGCCG
GCTCTACTACAGCTTCAAGAACATCACCAAGCAGCAGCCTCCGCCCGCGCCTCCCGCGCTGTCGCCCGCG
TCCTCCCGCTGCGTGTCCACCTCCTCATCCAGCGGCAGCAGCAGCGGCAGCGGCGCCGAGGATGCAGACG
ACCTCATGTTCGACCTGAGCTTGAATTTCTCCCAGGGCGCGCACAGCGCCTGCGAGCAGCCACTGGGCGC
GGGAGCGGCGGGGAACCTGTCCCTGTCGCTGGTGGATAAGGACCTGGATTCCTTCAGCGAGGGCAGCCTG
GGTTCCCACTTCGAGTTCCCCGACTACTGCACGCCGGAGCTGAGCGAGATGATCGCGGGGGACTGGCTGG
AGGCGAACTTCTCCGACCTGGTGTTCACGTATTGAAGTACGCTCGAGGGATCAAGCTTATCGAAACCTGG
AAAAACATGGAGCAATCACAAGTAGCAATACAGCAGCTACCAATGCTGATTGTGCCTGGCTAGAAGCACA
AGAGGAGGAGGAGGTGGGTTTTCCAGTCACACCTCAGACAATCAACCTCTGGATTACAAAATTTGTGAAA
GATTGACTGGTATTCTTAACTATGTTGCTCCTTTTACGCTATGTGGATACGCTGCTTTAATGCCTTTGTA
TCATGCTATTGCTTCCCGTATGGCTTTCATTTTCTCCTCCTTGTATAAATCCTGGTTGCTGTCTCTTTAT
GAGGAGTTGTGGCCCGTTGTCAGGCAACGTGGCGTGGTGTGCACTGTGTTTGCTGACGCAACCCCCACTG
GTTGGGGCATTGCCACCACCTGTCAGCTCCTTTCCGGGACTTTCGCTTTCCCCCTCCCTATTGCCACGGC
GGAACTCATCGCCGCCTGCCTTGCCCGCTGCTGGACAGGGGCTCGGCTGTTGGGCACTGACAATTCCGTG
GTGTTGTCGGGGAAGCTGACGTCCTTTCCATGGCTGCTCGCCTGTGTTGCCACCTGGATTCTGCGCGGGA
CGTCCTTCTGCTACGTCCCTTCGGCCCTCAATCCAGCGGACCTTCCTTCCCGCGGCCTGCTGCCGGCTCT
GCGGCCTCTTCCGCGTCTTCGCCTTCGCCCTCAGACGAGTCGGATCTCCCTTTGGGCCGCCTCCCCGCCT
GGAATTCGAGCTCGGTACCTTTAAGACCAATGACTTACAAGGCAGCTGTAGATCTTAGCCACTTTTTAAA
AGAAAAGGGGGGACTGGAAGGGCTAATTCACTCCCAACGAAGACAAGATATCCTTGATCTGTGGATCTAC
CACACACAAGGCTACTTCCCTGATTGGCAGAACTACACACCAGGGCCAGGGATCAGATATCCACTGACCT
TTGGATGGTGCTACAAGCTAGTACCAGTTGAGCAAGAGAAGGTAGAAGAAGCCAATGAAGGAGAGAACAC
CCGCTTGTTACACCCTGTGAGCCTGCATGGGATGGATGACCCGGAGAGAGAAGTATTAGAGTGGAGGTTT
GACAGCCGCCTAGCATTTCATCACATGGCCCGAGAGCTGCATCCGGACTGTACTGGGTCTCTCTGGTTAG
ACCAGATCTGAGCCTGGGAGCTCTCTGGCTAACTAGGGAACCCACTGCTTAAGCCTCAATAAAGCTTGCC
TTGAGTGCTTCAAGTAGTGTGTGCCCGTCTGTTGTGTGACTCTGGTAACTAGAGATCCCTCAGACCCTTT
TAGTCAGTGTGGAAAATCTCTAGCAGGGCCGCTTTAAACCCGCTGATCAGCCTCGACTGTGCCTTCTAGT
TGCCAGCCATCTGTTGTTTGCCCCTCCCCCGTGCCTTCCTTGACCCTGGAAGGTGCCACTCCCACTGTCC
TTTCCTAATAAAATGAGGAAATTGCATCGCATTGTCTGAGTAGGTGTCATTCTATTCTGGGGGGTGGGGT
GGGGCAGGACAGCAAGGGGGAGGATTGGGAAGACAATAGCAGGCATGCTGGGGATGCGGTGGGCTCTATG
GCTTCTGAGGCGGAAAGAACCAGCTGGGGCTCTAGGGGGTATCCCC
[124 nt withheld, positions 8027-8150]
C
[91 nt withheld, positions 8152-8242]
A
[49 nt withheld, positions 8244-8292]
CCTTTGACGTTGGAGTCCACGTTCTTT
[37 nt withheld, positions 8320-8356]
ACCCTATCTCGGTCTATTCTTTTGATTTATAAGGGATTTTGCCGATTTCGGCCTATTGGTTAAAAAATGA
GCTGATTTAACAAAAATTTAACGCGAATTAATTCTGTGGAATGTGTGTCAGTTAGGGTGTGGAAAGTCCC
CAGGCTCCCCAGCAGGCAGAAGTATGCAAAGCATGCATCTCAATTAGTCAGCAACCAGGTGTGGAAAGTC
CCCAGGCTCCCCAGCAGGCAGAAGTATGCAAAGCATGCATCTCAATTAGTCAGCAACCATAGTCCCGCCC
CTAACTCCGCCCATCCCGCCCCTAACTCCGCCCAGTTCCGCCCATTCTCCGCCCCATGGCTGACTAATTT
TTTTTATTTATGCAGAGGCCGAGGCCGCCTCTGCCTCTGAGCTATTCCAGAAGTAGTGAGGAGGCTTTTT
TGGAGGCCTAGGCTTTTGCAAAAAGCTCCCGGGAGCTTGTATATCCATTTTCGGATCTGATCAGCACGTG
TTGACAATTAATCATCGGCATAGTATATCGGCATAGTATAATACGACAAGGTGAGGAACTAAACCATGGC
CAAGTTGACCAGTGCCGTTCCGGTGCTCACCGCGCGCGACGTCGCCGGAGCGGTCGAGTTCTGGACCGAC
CGGCTCGGGTTCTCCCGGGACTTCGTGGAGGACGACTTCGCCGGTGTGGTCCGGGACGACGTGACCCTGT
TCATCAGCGCGGTCCAGGACCAGGTGGTGCCGGACAACACCCTGGCCTGGGTGTGGGTGCGCGGCCTGGA
CGAGCTGTACGCCGAGTGGTCGGAGGTCGTGTCCACGAACTTCCGGGACGCCTCCGGGCCGGCCATGACC
GAGATCGGCGAGCAGCCGTGGGGGCGGGAGTTCGCCCTGCGCGACCCGGCCGGCAACTGCGTGCACTTCG
TGGCCGAGGAGCAGGACTGACACGTGCTACGAGATTTCGATTCCACCGCCGCCTTCTATGAAAGGTTGGG
CTTCGGAATCGTTTTCCGGGACGCCGGCTGGATGATCCTCCAGCGCGGGGATCTCATGCTGGAGTTCTTC
GCCCACCCCAACTTGTTTATTGCAGCTTATAATGGTTACAAATAAAGCAATAGCATCACAAATTTCACAA
ATAAAGCATTTTTTTCACTGCATTCTAGTTGTGGTTTGTCCAAACTCATCAATGTATCTTATCATGTCTG
TATACCGTCGACCTCTAGCTAGAGCTTGGCGTAATCATGGTCATAGCTGTTTCCTGTGTGAAATTGTTAT
CCGCTCACAATTCCACACAACATACGAGCCGGAAGCATAAAGTGTAAAGCCTGGGGTGCCTAATGAGTGA
GCTAACTCACATTAATTGCGTTGCGCTCACTGCCCGCTTTCCAGTCGGGAAACCTGTCGTGCCAGCTGCA
TTAATGAATCGGCCAACGCGCGGGGAGAGGCGGTTTGCGTATTGGGCGCTCTTCCGCTTCCTCGCTCACT
GACTCGCTGCGCTCGGTCGTTCGGCTGCGGCGAGCGGTATCAGCTCACTCAAAGGCGGTAATACGGTTAT
CCACAGAATCAGGGGATAACGCAGGAAAGAACATGTGAGCAAAAGGCCAGCAAAAGGCCAGGAACCGTAA
AAAGGCCGCGTTGCTGGCGTTTTTCCATAGGCTCCGCCCCCCTGACGAGCATCACAAAAATCGACGCTCA
AGTCAGAGGTGGCGAAACCCGACAGGACTATAAAGATACCAGGCGTTTCCCCCTGGAAGCTCCCTCGTGC
GCTCTCCTGTTCCGACCCTGCCGCTTACCGGATACCTGTCCGCCTTTCTCCCTTCGGGAAGCGTGGCGCT
TTCTCATAGCTCACGCTGTAGGTATCTCAGTTCGGTGTAGGTCGTTCGCTCCAAGCTGGGCTGTGTGCAC
GAACCCCCCGTTCAGCCCGACCGCTGCGCCTTATCCGGTAACTATCGTCTTGAGTCCAACCCGGTAAGAC
ACGACTTATCGCCACTGGCAGCAGCCACTGGTAACAGGATTAGCAGAGCGAGGTATGTAGGCGGTGCTAC
AGAGTTCTTGAAGTGGTGGCCTAACTACGGCTACACTAGAAGAACAGTATTTGGTATCTGCGCTCTGCTG
AAGCCAGTTACCTTCGGAAAAAGAGTTGGTAGCTCTTGATCCGGCAAACAAACCACCGCTGGTAGCGGTG
GTTTTTTTGTTTGCAAGCAGCAGATTACGCGCAGAAAAAAAGGATCTCAAGAAGATCCTTTGATCTTTTC
TACGGGGTCTGACGCTCAGTGGAACGAAAACTCACGTTAAGGGATTTTGGTCATGAGATTATCAAAAAGG
ATCTTCACCTAGATCCTTTTAAATTAAAAATGAAGTTTTAAATCAATCTAAAGTATATATGAGTAAACTT
GGTCTGACAGTTACCAATGCTTAATCAGTGAGGCACCTATCTCAGCGATCTGTCTATTTCGTTCATCCAT
AGTTGCCTGACTCCCCGTCGTGTAGATAACTACGATACGGGAGGGCTTACCATCTGGCCCCAGTGCTGCA
ATGATACCGCGAGACCCACGCTCACCGGCTCCAGATTTATCAGCAATAAACCAGCCAGCCGGAAGGGCCG
AGCGCAGAAGTGGTCCTGCAACTTTATCCGCCTCCATCCAGTCTATTAATTGTTGCCGGGAAGCTAGAGT
AAGTAGTTCGCCAGTTAATAGTTTGCGCAACGTTGTTGCCATTGCTACAGGCATCGTGGTGTCACGCTCG
TCGTTTGGTATGGCTTCATTCAGCTCCGGTTCCCAACGATCAAGGCGAGTTACATGATCCCCCATGTTGT
GCAAAAAAGCGGTTAGCTCCTTCGGTCCTCCGATCGTTGTCAGAAGTAAGTTGGCCGCAGTGTTATCACT
CATGGTTATGGCAGCACTGCATAATTCTCTTACTGTCATGCCATCCGTAAGATGCTTTTCTGTGACTGGT
GAGTACTCAACCAAGTCATTCTGAGAATAGTGTATGCGGCGACCGAGTTGCTCTTGCCCGGCGTCAATAC
GGGATAATACCGCGCCACATAGCAGAACTTTAAAAGTGCTCATCATTGGAAAACGTTCTTCGGGGCGAAA
ACTCTCAAGGATCTTACCGCTGTTGAGATCCAGTTCGATGTAACCCACTCGTGCACCCAACTGATCTTCA
GCATCTTTTACTTTCACCAGCGTTTCTGGGTGAGCAAAAACAGGAAGGCAAAATGCCGCAAAAAAGGGAA
TAAGGGCGACACGGAAATGTTGAATACTCATACTCTTCCTTTTTCAATATTATTGAAGCATTTATCAGGG
TTATTGTCTCATGAGCGGATACATATTTGAATGTATTTAGAAAAATAAACAAATAGGGGTTCCGCGCACA
TTTCCCCGAAAAGTGCCACCTGACGTC
Features (pLannotate 1.2.2; 36 found; start..end, strand, type, name):
     28..80      -  misc_feature   bom (fragment): basis of mobility region from pBR322
    235..614     +  enhancer       CMV enhancer: human cytomegalovirus immediate early enhancer
    615..814     +  promoter       CMV promoter: human cytomegalovirus (CMV) immediate early promoter
    832..1012    +  LTR            5' LTR (truncated): truncated 5' long terminal repeat (LTR) from HIV-1
   1059..1184    +  misc_feature   HIV-1 Ψ: packaging signal of human immunodeficiency virus type 1
   1168..1531    +  CDS            HIV-1 gag (fragment): gag protein from human immunodeficiency virus 1; gag
   1677..1910    +  misc_feature   RRE: The Rev response element (RRE) of HIV-1 allows for Rev-dependent mRNA export from the nucleus to the cytoplasm.
   2287..2387    +  CDS            Rev (fragment): human immunodeficiency virus 1 (HIV-1) Rev protein; rev; enhances nuclear export of unspliced and incompletely spliced viral mRNAs
   2391..2507    +  misc_feature   cPPT/CTS: central polypurine tract and central termination sequence of HIV-1
   2530..2833    +  enhancer       CMV enhancer: human cytomegalovirus immediate early enhancer
   2834..3037    +  promoter       CMV promoter: human cytomegalovirus (CMV) immediate early promoter
   3132..3839    +  CDS            ASCL1: ASCL1_HUMAN - Also known as ASH1, BHLHA46 From Homo sapiens (Human).
   3846..4396    +  misc_feature   IRES: internal ribosome entry site (IRES) of the encephalomyocarditis virus (EMCV)
   4399..5115    +  CDS            EGFP: EGFP is a basic (constitutively fluorescent) green fluorescent protein published in 1996, derived from Aequorea victoria. It is reported to be a rapidly-maturing weak dimer with moderate acid sensitivity.
   5188..5210    +  misc_feature   MCS (fragment): multiple cloning site
   5218..6402    +  CDS            Sox11: SOX11_MOUSE - Also known as Sox-11. Experimental evidence at protein level: Swiss-Prot protein existence level 1. Transcription factor that acts as a transcriptional activator (PubMed:18505825, PubMed:18403418). Binds cooperatively with POU3F2/BRN2 or POU3F1/OCT6 to gene promoters, which enhances transcriptional activation (PubMed:18505825, PubMed:18403418). Acts as a transcriptional activator of TEAD2 by binding to its gene promoter and first intron (PubMed:20596238). Plays a redundant role with SOX4 and SOX12 in cell survival of developing tissues such as the neural tube, branchial arches an
   6425..6547    +  CDS            nef (fragment): NEF_HV1LW - Experimental evidence at protein level: Swiss-Prot protein existence level 1. Extracellular Nef protein targets CD4(+) T-lymphocytes for apoptosis by interacting with CXCR4 surface receptors. From Human immunodeficiency virus type 1 group M subtype B (isolate LW123) (HIV-1).
   6550..7138    +  misc_feature   WPRE: woodchuck hepatitis virus posttranscriptional regulatory element
   7155..7223    +  CDS            nef (fragment): NEF_HV1Z2 - Experimental evidence at protein level: Swiss-Prot protein existence level 1. Extracellular Nef protein targets CD4(+) T-lymphocytes for apoptosis by interacting with CXCR4 surface receptors. From Human immunodeficiency virus type 1 group M subtype D (isolate Z2/CDC-Z34) (HIV-1).
   7225..7537    +  LTR            5' LTR (fragment): 5' long terminal repeat (LTR) from HIV-1
   7545..7725    +  LTR            5' LTR (truncated): truncated 5' long terminal repeat (LTR) from HIV-1
   7757..7981    +  polyA_signal   bGH poly(A) signal: bovine growth hormone polyadenylation signal
   7985..8006    +  promoter       SV40 promoter (fragment): SV40 enhancer and early promoter
   8027..8455    +  rep_origin     f1 ori (sequence partly withheld): f1 bacteriophage origin of replication; arrow indicates direction of (+) strand synthesis
   8469..8798    +  promoter       SV40 promoter: SV40 enhancer and early promoter
   8846..8893    +  promoter       EM7 promoter: synthetic bacterial promoter&nbsp
   8912..9286    +  CDS            BleoR: antibiotic-binding protein; Sh ble from Streptoalloteichus hindustanus; confers resistance to bleomycin, phleomycin, and Zeocin™
   9296..9421    +  CDS            ble (fragment): BLE_KLEPN - Experimental evidence at protein level: Swiss-Prot protein existence level 1. Binding protein with a strong affinity to the bleomycin family of antibiotics. Binds to CL990; an antimitotic-antibiotic compound. From Klebsiella pneumoniae.
   9416..9537    +  polyA_signal   SV40 poly(A) signal: SV40 polyadenylation signal
   9608..9630    -  protein_bind   lac operator (fragment): The lac repressor binds to the lac operator to inhibit transcription in E. coli. This inhibition can be relieved by adding lactose or isopropyl-β-D-thiogalactopyranoside (IPTG). lac repressor encoded by lacI
   9634..9664    -  promoter       lac promoter: promoter for the E. coli lac operon
   9679..9700    -  protein_bind   CAP binding site: CAP binding activates transcription in the presence of cAMP. E. coli catabolite activator protein
   9713..9805    -  CDS            lacI (fragment): lac repressor; lacI; The lac repressor binds to the lac operator to inhibit transcription in E. coli. This inhibition can be relieved by adding lactose or isopropyl-β-D-thiogalactopyranoside (IPTG).
   9988..10576   -  rep_origin     ori: high-copy-number ColE1/pMB1/pBR322/pUC origin of replication
  10747..11607   -  CDS            AmpR: β-lactamase; bla; confers resistance to ampicillin, carbenicillin, and related antibiotics
  11608..11712   -  promoter       AmpR promoter: bla
