[The description below was written by a language model from this plasmid's Addgene catalogue record and pLannotate feature annotations shown in this document.]
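Description:
pCSC-ASCL1-IRES-GFP-T2A-Sox11 is an HIV-1-based lentiviral transfer plasmid built on the pCSC-SP-PW-IRES-GFP backbone and sequenced at about 11.7 kb. It is propagated in E. coli through a high-copy ColE1/pUC-type origin with ampicillin resistance. The backbone also carries an f1 origin and an SV40/EM7-driven bleomycin/Zeocin resistance cassette, which lies outside the LTR-flanked region and so would not be transferred with the virus. Viral genomic RNA is transcribed from a CMV enhancer/promoter fused to a truncated 5' LTR. Downstream of this are the Ψ packaging signal with a gag fragment, the Rev response element for Rev-dependent nuclear export, and the cPPT/CTS element. The 3' end is annotated with LTR fragments followed by a bGH polyadenylation signal.

The payload of roughly 3.3 kb is driven by an internal CMV enhancer/promoter and produces a single transcript. Human ASCL1 is translated cap-dependently. An EMCV IRES then starts translation of EGFP, which according to the construct name is linked through a T2A self-cleaving peptide to mouse Sox11. The T2A itself is not annotated in the feature table, though a short gap containing an MCS fragment sits between the EGFP and Sox11 coding regions. This layout lets one virus deliver both transcription factors, with green fluorescence marking transduced cells. A WPRE downstream of the cassette enhances transcript stability and expression. The stated purpose is to convert human skin fibroblasts into induced basal forebrain cholinergic neurons. For this the construct is combined with LHX8, GBX1, FGF2 and the small molecules forskolin and LDN-193189, in work modelling aging-relevant neurons for Alzheimer's disease.
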