Addgene plasmid #182233: pCSC-ASCL1-IRES-GFP-T2A-Sox11
Purpose: To convert human skin fibroblasts into induced basal forebrain cholinergic neurons (hiBFCNs) in combination with LHX8, GBX1, FGF2 and two small molecules, forskolin and LDN-193189
Depositing lab: Chun-Li Zhang. Depositing organization: University of Texas Southwestern Medical Center. Publication: Aging-relevant human basal forebrain cholinergic neurons as a cell model for Alzheimer's disease. Ma S, Zang T, Liu ML, Zhang CL. Mol Neurodegener. 2020 Oct 21;15(1):61. doi: 10.1186/s13024-020-00411-6. PubMed 33087140.
Backbone
  Vector backbone: pCSC-SP-PW-IRES-GFP
  Vector type: Lentiviral
Growth in bacteria
  Bacterial resistance: Ampicillin, 100 μg/mL
  Growth temperature: 30°C
  Growth strain: NEB Stable
  Copy number: High Copy
Gene/Insert
  Gene/Insert name: ASCL1-IRES-GFP-T2A-Sox11
  Species: H. sapiens (human), M. musculus (mouse)
  Insert size (bp): 3300
  Promoter: CMV
  Cloning method: Restriction Enzyme; 5′ cloning site unknown (unknown if destroyed); 3′ cloning site unknown (unknown if destroyed)
  Sequencing primers: 5′ agctcgtttagtgaaccgtcagatc; 3′ gagcaacatagttaagaataccag
Terms and licenses: Academic/Nonprofit Terms; Industry Terms: Not Available to Industry
How to cite: pCSC-ASCL1-IRES-GFP-T2A-Sox11 was a gift from Chun-Li Zhang (Addgene plasmid # 182233 ; http://n2t.net/addgene:182233 ; RRID:Addgene_182233)
